>Addgene plasmid #114062 | pLAP-BUBR1-D882N | addgene full sequence | sequence record 221687 | Addgene NGS Result
GCGTTATCCCCTGATTCTGTGGATAACCGTATTACCGCCATGCATTAGTTATTAATAGTAATCAATTACG
GGGTCATTAGTTCATAGCCCATATATGGAGTTCCGCGTTACATAACTTACGGTAAATGGCCCGCCTGGCT
GACCGCCCAACGACCCCCGCCCATTGACGTCAATAATGACGTATGTTCCCATAGTAACGCCAATAGGGAC
TTTCCATTGACGTCAATGGGTGGAGTATTTACGGTAAACTGCCCACTTGGCAGTACATCAAGTGTATCAT
ATGCCAAGTACGCCCCCTATTGACGTCAATGACGGTAAATGGCCCGCCTGGCATTATGCCCAGTACATGA
CCTTATGGGACTTTCCTACTTGGCAGTACATCTACGTATTAGTCATCGCTATTACCATGGTGATGCGGTT
TTGGCAGTACATCAATGGGCGTGGATAGCGGTTTGACTCACGGGGATTTCCAAGTCTCCACCCCATTGAC
GTCAATGGGAGTTTGTTTTGGCACCAAAATCAACGGGACTTTCCAAAATGTCGTAACAACTCCGCCCCAT
TGACGCAAATGGGCGGTAGGCGTGTACGGTGGGAGGTCTATATAAGCAGAGCTGGTTTAGTGAACCGTCA
GATCCGCTAGCGCTACCGGTCGCCACCATGGTGAGCAAGGGCGAGGAGCTGTTCACCGGGGTGGTGCCCA
TCCTGGTCGAGCTGGACGGCGACGTAAACGGCCACAAGTTCAGCGTGTCCGGCGAGGGCGAGGGCGATGC
CACCTACGGCAAGCTGACCCTGAAGTTCATCTGCACCACCGGCAAGCTGCCCGTGCCCTGGCCCACCCTC
GTGACCACCTTCGGCTACGGCCTGCAGTGCTTCGCCCGCTACCCCGACCACATGAAGCAGCACGACTTCT
TCAAGTCCGCCATGCCCGAAGGCTACGTCCAGGAGCGCACCATCTTCTTCAAGGACGACGGCAACTACAA
GACCCGCGCCGAGGTGAAGTTCGAGGGCGACACCCTGGTGAACCGCATCGAGCTGAAGGGCATCGACTTC
AAGGAGGACGGCAACATCCTGGGGCACAAGCTGGAGTACAACTACAACAGCCACAACGTCTATATCATGG
CCGACAAGCAGAAGAACGGCATCAAGGTGAACTTCAAGATCCGCCACAACATCGAGGACGGCAGCGTGCA
GCTCGCCGACCACTACCAGCAGAACACCCCCATCGGCGACGGCCCCGTGCTGCTGCCCGACAACCACTAC
CTGAGCTACCAGTCCGCCCTGAGCAAAGACCCCAACGAGAAGCGCGATCACATGGTCCTGCTGGAGTTCG
TGACCGCCGCCGGGATCACTCTCGGCATGGACGAGCTGTACAAGTCCGGAGGGGATCGGTGGAGCTCCAC
CGGTGGCGGCCGCTCTAGAGAGAATCTTTATTTTCAGGGCGCCGCCAAATTCAAAGAAACCGCTGCTGCT
AAATTCGAACGCCAGCACATGGACAGCGGAGGTGGAGGTACTAGTCTCGACGCGGCGGTGAAGAAGGAAG
GGGGTGCTCTGAGTGAAGCCATGTCCCTGGAGGGAGATGAATGGGAACTGAGTAAAGAAAATGTACAACC
TTTAAGGCAAGGGCGGATCATGTCCACGCTTCAGGGAGCACTGGCACAAGAATCTGCCTGTAACAATACT
CTTCAGCAGCAGAAACGGGCATTTGAATATGAAATTCGATTTTACACTGGAAATGACCCTCTGGATGTTT
GGGATAGGTATATCAGCTGGACAGAGCAGAACTATCCTCAAGGTGGGAAGGAGAGTAATATGTCAACGTT
ATTAGAAAGAGCTGTAGAAGCACTACAAGGAGAAAAACGATATTATAGTGATCCTCGATTTCTCAATCTC
TGGCTTAAATTAGGGCGTTTATGCAATGAGCCTTTGGATATGTACAGTTACTTGCACAACCAAGGGATTG
GTGTTTCACTTGCTCAGTTCTATATCTCATGGGCAGAAGAATATGAAGCTAGAGAAAACTTTAGGAAAGC
AGATGCGATATTTCAGGAAGGGATTCAACAGAAGGCTGAACCACTAGAAAGACTACAGTCCCAGCACCGA
CAATTCCAAGCTCGAGTGTCTCGGCAAACTCTGTTGGCACTTGAGAAAGAAGAAGAGGAGGAAGTTTTTG
AGTCTTCTGTACCACAACGAAGCACACTAGCTGAACTAAAGAGCAAAGGGAAAAAGACAGCAAGAGCTCC
AATCATCCGTGTAGGAGGTGCTCTCAAGGCTCCAAGCCAGAACAGAGGACTCCAAAATCCATTTCCTCAA
CAGATGCAAAATAATAGTAGAATTACTGTTTTTGATGAAAATGCTGATGAGGCTTCTACAGCAGAGTTGT
CTAAGCCTACAGTCCAGCCATGGATAGCACCCCCCATGCCCAGGGCCAAAGAGAATGAGCTGCAAGCAGG
CCCTTGGAACACAGGCAGGTCCTTGGAACACAGGCCTCGTGGCAATACAGCTTCACTGATAGCTGTACCC
GCTGTGCTTCCCAGTTTCACTCCATATGTGGAAGAGACTGCACAACAGCCAGTTATGACACCATGTAAAA
TTGAACCTAGTATAAACCACATCCTAAGCACCAGAAAGCCTGGAAAGGAAGAAGGAGATCCTCTACAAAG
GGTTCAGAGCCATCAGCAAGCATCTGAGGAGAAGAAAGAGAAGATGATGTATTGTAAGGAGAAGATTTAT
GCAGGAGTAGGGGAATTCTCCTTTGAAGAAATTCGGGCTGAAGTTTTCCGGAAGAAATTAAAAGAGCAAA
GGGAAGCCGAGCTATTGACCAGTGCAGAGAAGAGAGCAGAAATGCAGAAACAGATTGAAGAGATGGAGAA
GAAGCTAAAAGAAATCCAAACTACTCAGCAAGAAAGAACAGGTGATCAGCAAGAAGAGACGATGCCTACA
AAGGAGACAACTAAACTGCAAATTGCTTCCGAGTCTCAGAAAATACCAGGAATGACTCTATCCAGTTCTG
TTTGTCAAGTAAACTGTTGTGCCAGAGAAACTTCACTTGCGGAGAACATTTGGCAGGAACAACCTCATTC
TAAAGGTCCCAGTGTACCTTTCTCCATTTTTGATGAGTTTCTTCTTTCAGAAAAGAAGAATAAAAGTCCT
CCTGCAGATCCCCCACGAGTTTTAGCTCAACGAAGACCCCTTGCAGTTCTCAAAACCTCAGAAAGCATCA
CCTCAAATGAAGATGTGTCTCCAGATGTTTGTGATGAATTTACAGGAATTGAACCCTTGAGCGAGGATGC
CATTATCACAGGCTTCAGAAATGTAACAATTTGTCCTAACCCAGAAGACACTTGTGACTTTGCCAGAGCA
GCTCGTTTTGTATCCACTCCTTTTCATGAGATAATGTCCTTGAAGGATCTCCCTTCTGATCCTGAGAGAC
TGTTACCGGAAGAAGATCTAGATGTAAAGACCTCTGAGGACCAGCAGACAGCTTGTGGCACTATCTACAG
TCAGACTCTCAGCATCAAGAAGCTGAGCCCAATTATTGAAGACAGTCGTGAAGCCACACACTCCTCTGGC
TTCTCTGGTTCTTCTGCCTCGGTTGCAAGCACCTCCTCCATCAAATGTCTTCAAATTCCTGAGAAACTAG
AACTTACTAATGAGACTTCAGAAAACCCTACTCAGTCACCATGGTGTTCACAGTATCGCAGACAGCTACT
GAAGTCCCTACCAGAGTTAAGTGCCTCTGCAGAGTTGTGTATAGAAGACAGACCAATGCCTAAGTTGGAA
ATTGAGAAGGAAATTGAATTAGGTAATGAGGATTACTGCATTAAACGAGAATACCTAATATGTGAAGATT
ACAAGTTATTCTGGGTGGCGCCAAGAAACTCTGCAGAATTAACAGTAATAAAGGTATCTTCTCAACCTGT
CCCATGGGACTTTTATATCAACCTCAAGTTAAAGGAACGTTTAAATGAAGATTTTGATCATTTTTGCAGC
TGTTATCAATATCAAGATGGCTGTATTGTTTGGCACCAATATATAAACTGCTTCACCCTTCAGGATCTTC
TCCAACACAGTGAATATATTACCCATGAAATAACAGTGTTGATTATTTATAACCTTTTGACAATAGTGGA
GATGCTACACAAAGCAGAAATAGTCCATGGTAACTTGAGTCCAAGGTGTCTGATTCTCAGAAACAGAATC
CACGATCCCTATGATTGTAACAAGAACAATCAAGCTTTGAAGATAGTGGACTTTTCCTACAGTGTTGACC
TTAGGGTGCAGCTGGATGTTTTTACCCTCAGCGGCTTTCGGACTGTACAGATCCTGGAAGGACAAAAGAT
ACTAGCTAACTGTTCTTCTCCCTACCAGGTAGACCTGTTTGGTATAGCAGATTTAGCACATTTACTATTG
TTCAAGGAACACCTACAGGTCTTCTGGGATGGGTCCTTCTGGAAACTTAGCCAAAATATTTCTGAGCTAA
AAGATGGTGAATTGTGGAATAAATTCTTTGTGCGGATTCTGAATGCCAATGATGAGGCCACAGTGTCTGT
TCTTGGGGAGCTTGCAGCAGAAATGAATGGGGTTTTTGACACTACATTCCAAAGTCACCTGAACAAAGCC
TTATGGAAGGTAGGGAAGTTAACTAGTCCTGGGGCTTTGCTCTTTCAGTGAGCGGCCGCTCTAGAATTCG
GGGATCCACCGGATCTAGATAACTGATCATAATCAGCCATACCACATTTGTAGAGGTTTTACTTGCTTTA
AAAAACCTCCCACACCTCCCCCTGAACCTGAAACATAAAATGAATGCAATTGTTGTTGTTAACTTGTTTA
TTGCAGCTTATAATGGTTACAAATAAAGCAATAGCATCACAAATTTCACAAATAAAGCATTTTTTTCACT
GCATTCTAGTTGTGGTTTGTCCAAACTCATCAATGTATCTTAAGGCGTAAATTGTAAGCGTTAATATTTT
GTTAAAATTCGCGTTAAATTTTTGTTAAATCAGCTCATTTTTTAACCAATAGGCCGAAATCGGCAAAATC
CCTTATAAATCAAAAGAATAGACCGAGATAGGGT
[37 nt withheld, positions 5075-5111]
AAAGAACGTGGACTCCAACGTCAAAGG
[49 nt withheld, positions 5139-5187]
T
[91 nt withheld, positions 5189-5279]
G
[124 nt withheld, positions 5281-5404]
CAGGTGGCACTTTTCGGGGAAATGTGCGCGGAACCCCTATTTGTTTATTTTTCTAAATACATTCAAATAT
GTATCCGCTCATGAGACAATAACCCTGATAAATGCTTCAATAATATTGAAAAAGGAAGAGTCCTGAGGCG
GAAAGAACCAGCTGTGGAATGTGTGTCAGTTAGGGTGTGGAAAGTCCCCAGGCTCCCCAGCAGGCAGAAG
TATGCAAAGCATGCATCTCAATTAGTCAGCAACCAGGTGTGGAAAGTCCCCAGGCTCCCCAGCAGGCAGA
AGTATGCAAAGCATGCATCTCAATTAGTCAGCAACCATAGTCCCGCCCCTAACTCCGCCCATCCCGCCCC
TAACTCCGCCCAGTTCCGCCCATTCTCCGCCCCATGGCTGACTAATTTTTTTTATTTATGCAGAGGCCGA
GGCCGCCTCGGCCTCTGAGCTATTCCAGAAGTAGTGAGGAGGCTTTTTTGGAGGCCTAGGCTTTTGCAAA
GATCGATCAAGAGACAGGATGAGGATCGTTTCGCATGATTGAACAAGATGGATTGCACGCAGGTTCTCCG
GCCGCTTGGGTGGAGAGGCTATTCGGCTATGACTGGGCACAACAGACAATCGGCTGCTCTGATGCCGCCG
TGTTCCGGCTGTCAGCGCAGGGGCGCCCGGTTCTTTTTGTCAAGACCGACCTGTCCGGTGCCCTGAATGA
ACTGCAAGACGAGGCAGCGCGGCTATCGTGGCTGGCCACGACGGGCGTTCCTTGCGCAGCTGTGCTCGAC
GTTGTCACTGAAGCGGGAAGGGACTGGCTGCTATTGGGCGAAGTGCCGGGGCAGGATCTCCTGTCATCTC
ACCTTGCTCCTGCCGAGAAAGTATCCATCATGGCTGATGCAATGCGGCGGCTGCATACGCTTGATCCGGC
TACCTGCCCATTCGACCACCAAGCGAAACATCGCATCGAGCGAGCACGTACTCGGATGGAAGCCGGTCTT
GTCGATCAGGATGATCTGGACGAAGAGCATCAGGGGCTCGCGCCAGCCGAACTGTTCGCCAGGCTCAAGG
CGAGCATGCCCGACGGCGAGGATCTCGTCGTGACCCATGGCGATGCCTGCTTGCCGAATATCATGGTGGA
AAATGGCCGCTTTTCTGGATTCATCGACTGTGGCCGGCTGGGTGTGGCGGACCGCTATCAGGACATAGCG
TTGGCTACCCGTGATATTGCTGAAGAGCTTGGCGGCGAATGGGCTGACCGCTTCCTCGTGCTTTACGGTA
TCGCCGCTCCCGATTCGCAGCGCATCGCCTTCTATCGCCTTCTTGACGAGTTCTTCTGAGCGGGACTCTG
GGGTTCGAAATGACCGACCAAGCGACGCCCAACCTGCCATCACGAGATTTCGATTCCACCGCCGCCTTCT
ATGAAAGGTTGGGCTTCGGAATCGTTTTCCGGGACGCCGGCTGGATGATCCTCCAGCGCGGGGATCTCAT
GCTGGAGTTCTTCGCCCACCCTAGGGGGAGGCTAACTGAAACACGGAAGGAGACAATACCGGAAGGAACC
CGCGCTATGACGGCAATAAAAAGACAGAATAAAACGCACGGTGTTGGGTCGTTTGTTCATAAACGCGGGG
TTCGGTCCCAGGGCTGGCACTCTGTCGATACCCCACCGAGACCCCATTGGGGCCAATACGCCCGCGTTTC
TTCCTTTTCCCCACCCCACCCCCCAAGTTCGGGTGAAGGCCCAGGGCTCGCAGCCAACGTCGGGGCGGCA
GGCCCTGCCATAGCCTCAGGTTACTCATATATACTTTAGATTGATTTAAAACTTCATTTTTAATTTAAAA
GGATCTAGGTGAAGATCCTTTTTGATAATCTCATGACCAAAATCCCTTAACGTGAGTTTTCGTTCCACTG
AGCGTCAGACCCCGTAGAAAAGATCAAAGGATCTTCTTGAGATCCTTTTTTTCTGCGCGTAATCTGCTGC
TTGCAAACAAAAAAACCACCGCTACCAGCGGTGGTTTGTTTGCCGGATCAAGAGCTACCAACTCTTTTTC
CGAAGGTAACTGGCTTCAGCAGAGCGCAGATACCAAATACTGTTCTTCTAGTGTAGCCGTAGTTAGGCCA
CCACTTCAAGAACTCTGTAGCACCGCCTACATACCTCGCTCTGCTAATCCTGTTACCAGTGGCTGCTGCC
AGTGGCGATAAGTCGTGTCTTACCGGGTTGGACTCAAGACGATAGTTACCGGATAAGGCGCAGCGGTCGG
GCTGAACGGGGGGTTCGTGCACACAGCCCAGCTTGGAGCGAACGACCTACACCGAACTGAGATACCTACA
GCGTGAGCTATGAGAAAGCGCCACGCTTCCCGAAGGGAGAAAGGCGGACAGGTATCCGGTAAGCGGCAGG
GTCGGAACAGGAGAGCGCACGAGGGAGCTTCCAGGGGGAAACGCCTGGTATCTTTATAGTCCTGTCGGGT
TTCGCCACCTCTGACTTGAGCGTCGATTTTTGTGATGCTCGTCAGGGGGGCGGAGCCTATGGAAAAACGC
CAGCAACGCGGCCTTTTTACGGTTCCTGGCCTTTTGCTGGCCTTTTGCTCACATGTTCTTTCCT
Features (pLannotate 1.2.2; 18 found; start..end, strand, type, name):
      4..38      +  rep_origin     RSF ori (fragment): Plasmids containing the RSF 1030 origin of replication can be propagated in E. coli cells that contain additional plasmids with compatible origins.
    106..409     +  enhancer       CMV enhancer: human cytomegalovirus immediate early enhancer
    410..613     +  promoter       CMV promoter: human cytomegalovirus (CMV) immediate early promoter
    658..1374    +  CDS            EYFP: EYFP is a basic (constitutively fluorescent) green/yellow fluorescent protein published in 1996, derived from Aequorea victoria. It is reported to be a very rapidly-maturing weak dimer with high acid sensitivity.
   1401..1419    +  misc_feature   MCS (fragment): pBluescript multiple cloning site
   1420..1439    +  CDS            capTEV™ (fragment): composite tag for in vivo biotinylation, TEV protease cleavage, and 6xHis tagging
   1453..1497    +  CDS            S-Tag: affinity and epitope tag derived from pancreatic ribonuclease A
   1522..4668    +  CDS            BUB1B: BUB1B_HUMAN - Also known as BUBR1, MAD3L, SSK1. Experimental evidence at protein level: Swiss-Prot protein existence level 1. Essential component of the mitotic checkpoint. Required for normal mitosis progression. The mitotic checkpoint delays anaphase until all chromosomes are properly attached to the mitotic spindle. One of its checkpoint functions is to inhibit the activity of the anaphase- promoting complex/cyclosome (APC/C) by blocking the binding of CDC20 to APC/C, independently of its kinase activity. The other is to monitor kinetochore activities that depend on the kinetochore motor CE
   4714..4798    +  CDS            large T antigen (fragment): large T antigen from SV40 (simian virus 40)
   4821..4942    +  polyA_signal   SV40 poly(A) signal: SV40 polyadenylation signal
   4976..5404    -  rep_origin     f1 ori (sequence partly withheld): f1 bacteriophage origin of replication; arrow indicates direction of (+) strand synthesis
   5431..5535    +  promoter       AmpR promoter: bla
   5537..5894    +  promoter       SV40 promoter: SV40 enhancer and early promoter
   5929..6723    +  CDS            NeoR/KanR: aminoglycoside phosphotransferase from Tn5; aph(3')-II (or nptII); confers resistance to neomycin, kanamycin, and G418 (Geneticin®)
   6744..6896    +  CDS            ble (fragment): BLE_KLEPN - Experimental evidence at protein level: Swiss-Prot protein existence level 1. Binding protein with a strong affinity to the bleomycin family of antibiotics. Binds to CL990; an antimitotic-antibiotic compound. From Klebsiella pneumoniae.
   6955..7002    +  polyA_signal   HSV TK poly(A) signal: herpes simplex virus thymidine kinase polyadenylation signal (Cole and Stacy, 1985)
   7093..7109    -  polyA_signal   bGH poly(A) signal (fragment): bovine growth hormone polyadenylation signal
   7331..7919    +  rep_origin     ori: high-copy-number ColE1/pMB1/pBR322/pUC origin of replication
