[The description below was written by a language model from this plasmid's Addgene catalogue record and pLannotate feature annotations shown in this document.]
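Description:
pLAP-BUBR1-D882N is a mammalian expression plasmid built on the pIC58 "LAP" (localization and affinity purification) backbone, intended for transfection into mammalian cells. It is propagated in E. coli as a high-copy plasmid through a ColE1/pUC-type origin and selected with kanamycin. The NeoR/KanR gene (Tn5 aminoglycoside phosphotransferase) sits behind both a bacterial bla promoter and the SV40 enhancer/early promoter and is followed by an HSV TK polyadenylation signal. The same marker can therefore confer G418 resistance in mammalian cells. An f1 origin is also annotated. Several short hits (RSF ori, large T antigen, ble and bGH poly(A) fragments) appear to be backbone remnants rather than functional parts.

The expression cassette uses the CMV immediate-early enhancer and promoter to drive a single fusion protein, terminated by an SV40 poly(A) signal. The N-terminal LAP tag consists of EYFP, a TEV protease cleavage site and an S-tag, followed by full-length human BUBR1 (BUB1B), a core mitotic checkpoint protein. YFP allows the fusion to be imaged in cells and serves as the first affinity handle. TEV cleavage then releases the protein for a second capture via the S-tag, giving tandem affinity purification.

According to the record, the insert carries the D882N substitution, which the associated study of BUBR1 as a pseudokinase suggests was made to probe its kinase-like domain. It also carries two silent changes (C2823A, G2826A) that confer siRNA resistance, which would allow expression while endogenous BUBR1 is knocked down. The depositor notes that a full sequence based on the parental pLAP-BUBR1 does not include the point mutation(s). The feature table itself does not show whether they are present in the annotated record.
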