Addgene plasmid #114062: pLAP-BUBR1-D882N
Purpose: transfection in mammalian cells, combination of fluorescent protein fusion and tandem affinity purification
Depositing lab: Geert Kops. Depositing organization: University Medical Centre Utrecht. Publication: The vertebrate mitotic checkpoint protein BUBR1 is an unusual pseudokinase. Suijkerbuijk SJ, van Dam TJ, Karagoz GE, von Castelmur E, Hubner NC, Duarte AM, Vleugel M, Perrakis A, Rudiger SG, Snel B, Kops GJ. Dev Cell. 2012 Jun 12;22(6):1321-9. doi: 10.1016/j.devcel.2012.03.009. PubMed 22698286.
Backbone
  Vector backbone: pIC58
  Backbone manufacturer: Cheeseman IM and Desai A, Science's STKE 2005;2005:l1
  Vector type: Mammalian Expression
Growth in bacteria
  Bacterial resistance: Kanamycin, 50 μg/mL
  Growth temperature: 37°C
  Growth strain: DH5alpha
  Copy number: High Copy
Gene/Insert
  Gene/Insert name: BUBR1-D882N
  Species: H. sapiens (human)
  Mutation: C2823A and G2826A (siRNA-resistance), BUBR1-D882N
  Entrez Gene: BUB1B (a.k.a. BUB1beta, BUBR1, Bub1A, MAD3L, MVA1, SSK1, hBUBR1)
  Tag / fusion protein: YFP-TEV-S- Human LAP (N terminal on insert)
  Cloning method: Restriction Enzyme; 5′ cloning site Unknown (unknown if destroyed); 3′ cloning site Unknown (unknown if destroyed)
Terms and licenses: Academic/Nonprofit Terms; Industry Terms: Not Available to Industry
Depositor comments: based on pLAP-BUBR1: point mutation(s) are not included in Sequence:Full
How to cite: pLAP-BUBR1-D882N was a gift from Geert Kops (Addgene plasmid # 114062 ; http://n2t.net/addgene:114062 ; RRID:Addgene_114062)
